>Addgene plasmid #186576 | Lamp1-mCherry-FRB | addgene full sequence | sequence record 368435 | Addgene NGS Result
TAGTTATTAATAGTAATCAATTACGGGGTCATTAGTTCATAGCCCATATATGGAGTTCCGCGTTACATAA
CTTACGGTAAATGGCCCGCCTGGCTGACCGCCCAACGACCCCCGCCCATTGACGTCAATAATGACGTATG
TTCCCATAGTAACGCCAATAGGGACTTTCCATTGACGTCAATGGGTGGAGTATTTACGGTAAACTGCCCA
CTTGGCAGTACATCAAGTGTATCATATGCCAAGTACGCCCCCTATTGACGTCAATGACGGTAAATGGCCC
GCCTGGCATTATGCCCAGTACATGACCTTATGGGACTTTCCTACTTGGCAGTACATCTACGTATTAGTCA
TCGCTATTACCATGGTGATGCGGTTTTGGCAGTACATCAATGGGCGTGGATAGCGGTTTGACTCACGGGG
ATTTCCAAGTCTCCACCCCATTGACGTCAATGGGAGTTTGTTTTGGCACCAAAATCAACGGGACTTTCCA
AAATGTCGTAACAACTCCGCCCCATTGACGCAAATGGGCGGTAGGCGTGTACGGTGGGAGGTCTATATAA
GCAGAGCTGGTTTAGTGAACCGTCAGATCCGCTAGCGCTACCGGACTCAGATCTCGAGCTCAAGCTTCGA
ATTCAGGGACATGGCGGCCCCCGGCAGCGCCCGGCGACCCCTGCTGCTGCTACTGCTGTTGCTGCTGCTC
GGCCTCATGCATTGTGCGTCAGCAGCAATGTTTATGGTGAAAAATGGCAACGGGACCGCGTGCATAATGG
CCAACTTCTCTGCTGCCTTCTCAGTGAACTACGACACCAAGAGTGGCCCTAAGAACATGACCTTTGACCT
GCCATCAGATGCCACAGTGGTGCTCAACCGCAGCTCCTGTGGAAAAGAGAACACTTCTGACCCCAGTCTC
GTGATTGCTTTTGGAAGAGGACATACACTCACTCTCAATTTCACGAGAAATGCAACACGTTACAGCGTCC
AGCTCATGAGTTTTGTTTATAACTTGTCAGACACACACCTTTTCCCCAATGCGAGCTCCAAAGAAATCAA
GACTGTGGAATCTATAACTGACATCAGGGCAGATATAGATAAAAAATACAGATGTGTTAGTGGCACCCAG
GTCCACATGAACAACGTGACCGTAACGCTCCATGATGCCACCATCCAGGCGTACCTTTCCAACAGCAGCT
TCAGCAGGGGAGAGACACGCTGTGAACAAGACAGGCCTTCCCCAACCACAGCGCCCCCTGCGCCACCCAG
CCCCTCGCCCTCACCCGTGCCCAAGAGCCCCTCTGTGGACAAGTACAACGTGAGCGGCACCAACGGGACC
TGCCTGCTGGCCAGCATGGGGCTGCAGCTGAACCTCACCTATGAGAGGAAGGACAACACGACGGTGACAA
GGCTTCTCAACATCAACCCCAACAAGACCTCGGCCAGCGGGAGCTGCGGCGCCCACCTGGTGACTCTGGA
GCTGCACAGCGAGGGCACCACCGTCCTGCTCTTCCAGTTCGGGATGAATGCAAGTTCTAGCCGGTTTTTC
CTACAAGGAATCCAGTTGAATACAATTCTTCCTGACGCCAGAGACCCCGCCTTTAAAGCTGCCAACGGCT
CCCTGCGAGCGCTGCAGGCCACAGTCGGCAATTCCTACAAGTGCAACGCGGAGGAGCACGTCCGTGTCAC
GAAGGCGTTTTCAGTCAATATATTCAAAGTGTGGGTCCAGGCTTTCAAGGTGGAAGGTGGCCAGTTTGGC
TCTGTGGAGGAGTGTCTGCTGGACGAGAACAGCATGCTGATCCCCATCGCTGTGGGTGGTGCCCTGGCGG
GGCTGGTCCTCATCGTCCTCATCGCCTACCTCGTCGGCAGGAAGAGGAGTCACGCAGGCTACCAGACTAT
CAAGGATCCACCGGTCGCCACCATGGTGAGCAAGGGCGAGGAGGATAACATGGCCATCATCAAGGAGTTC
ATGCGCTTCAAGGTGCACATGGAGGGCTCCGTGAACGGCCACGAGTTCGAGATCGAGGGCGAGGGCGAGG
GCCGCCCCTACGAGGGCACCCAGACCGCCAAGCTGAAGGTGACCAAGGGTGGCCCCCTGCCCTTCGCCTG
GGACATCCTGTCCCCTCAGTTCATGTACGGCTCCAAGGCCTACGTGAAGCACCCCGCCGACATCCCCGAC
TACTTGAAGCTGTCCTTCCCCGAGGGCTTCAAGTGGGAGCGCGTGATGAACTTCGAGGACGGCGGCGTGG
TGACCGTGACCCAGGACTCCTCCCTGCAGGACGGCGAGTTCATCTACAAGGTGAAGCTGCGCGGCACCAA
CTTCCCCTCCGACGGCCCCGTAATGCAGAAGAAGACCATGGGCTGGGAGGCCTCCTCCGAGCGGATGTAC
CCCGAGGACGGCGCCCTGAAGGGCGAGATCAAGCAGAGGCTGAAGCTGAAGGACGGCGGCCACTACGACG
CTGAGGTCAAGACCACCTACAAGGCCAAGAAGCCCGTGCAGCTGCCCGGCGCCTACAACGTCAACATCAA
GTTGGACATCACCTCCCACAACGAGGACTACACCATCGTGGAACAGTACGAACGCGCCGAGGGCCGCCAC
TCCACCGGCGGCATGGACGAGCTGTACACTTACCCCTACGACGTGCCCGACTACGCAGGCTCCGCACGAG
TGGCCATCCTCTGGCAT
[270 nt withheld, positions 2678-2947]
GCCGGCTGATAATCTAGATCATAATCAGCCATACCACATTTGTAGAGGTTTTACTTGCTTTAAAAAACCT
CCCACACCTCCCCCTGAACCTGAAACATAAAATGAATGCAATTGTTGTTGTTAACTTGTTTATTGCAGCT
TATAATGGTTACAAATAAAGCAATAGCATCACAAATTTCACAAATAAAGCATTTTTTTCACTGCATTCTA
GTTGTGGTTTGTCCAAACTCATCAATGTATCTTAAGGCGTAAATTGTAAGCGTTAATATTTTGTTAAAAT
TCGCGTTAAATTTTTGTTAAATCAGCTCATTTTTTAACCAATAGGCCGAAATCGGCAAAATCCCTTATAA
ATCAAAAGAATAGACCGAGATAGGGT
[37 nt withheld, positions 3324-3360]
AAAGAACGTGGACTCCAACGTCAAAGG
[49 nt withheld, positions 3388-3436]
T
[91 nt withheld, positions 3438-3528]
G
[124 nt withheld, positions 3530-3653]
CAGGTGGCACTTTTCGGGGAAATGTGCGCGGAACCCCTATTTGTTTATTTTTCTAAATACATTCAAATAT
GTATCCGCTCATGAGACAATAACCCTGATAAATGCTTCAATAATATTGAAAAAGGAAGAGTCCTGAGGCG
GAAAGAACCAGCTGTGGAATGTGTGTCAGTTAGGGTGTGGAAAGTCCCCAGGCTCCCCAGCAGGCAGAAG
TATGCAAAGCATGCATCTCAATTAGTCAGCAACCAGGTGTGGAAAGTCCCCAGGCTCCCCAGCAGGCAGA
AGTATGCAAAGCATGCATCTCAATTAGTCAGCAACCATAGTCCCGCCCCTAACTCCGCCCATCCCGCCCC
TAACTCCGCCCAGTTCCGCCCATTCTCCGCCCCATGGCTGACTAATTTTTTTTATTTATGCAGAGGCCGA
GGCCGCCTCGGCCTCTGAGCTATTCCAGAAGTAGTGAGGAGGCTTTTTTGGAGGCCTAGGCTTTTGCAAA
GATCGATCAAGAGACAGGATGAGGATCGTTTCGCATGATTGAACAAGATGGATTGCACGCAGGTTCTCCG
GCCGCTTGGGTGGAGAGGCTATTCGGCTATGACTGGGCACAACAGACAATCGGCTGCTCTGATGCCGCCG
TGTTCCGGCTGTCAGCGCAGGGGCGCCCGGTTCTTTTTGTCAAGACCGACCTGTCCGGTGCCCTGAATGA
ACTGCAAGACGAGGCAGCGCGGCTATCGTGGCTGGCCACGACGGGCGTTCCTTGCGCAGCTGTGCTCGAC
GTTGTCACTGAAGCGGGAAGGGACTGGCTGCTATTGGGCGAAGTGCCGGGGCAGGATCTCCTGTCATCTC
ACCTTGCTCCTGCCGAGAAAGTATCCATCATGGCTGATGCAATGCGGCGGCTGCATACGCTTGATCCGGC
TACCTGCCCATTCGACCACCAAGCGAAACATCGCATCGAGCGAGCACGTACTCGGATGGAAGCCGGTCTT
GTCGATCAGGATGATCTGGACGAAGAGCATCAGGGGCTCGCGCCAGCCGAACTGTTCGCCAGGCTCAAGG
CGAGCATGCCCGACGGCGAGGATCTCGTCGTGACCCATGGCGATGCCTGCTTGCCGAATATCATGGTGGA
AAATGGCCGCTTTTCTGGATTCATCGACTGTGGCCGGCTGGGTGTGGCGGACCGCTATCAGGACATAGCG
TTGGCTACCCGTGATATTGCTGAAGAGCTTGGCGGCGAATGGGCTGACCGCTTCCTCGTGCTTTACGGTA
TCGCCGCTCCCGATTCGCAGCGCATCGCCTTCTATCGCCTTCTTGACGAGTTCTTCTGAGCGGGACTCTG
GGGTTCGAAATGACCGACCAAGCGACGCCCAACCTGCCATCACGAGATTTCGATTCCACCGCCGCCTTCT
ATGAAAGGTTGGGCTTCGGAATCGTTTTCCGGGACGCCGGCTGGATGATCCTCCAGCGCGGGGATCTCAT
GCTGGAGTTCTTCGCCCACCCTAGGGGGAGGCTAACTGAAACACGGAAGGAGACAATACCGGAAGGAACC
CGCGCTATGACGGCAATAAAAAGACAGAATAAAACGCACGGTGTTGGGTCGTTTGTTCATAAACGCGGGG
TTCGGTCCCAGGGCTGGCACTCTGTCGATACCCCACCGAGACCCCATTGGGGCCAATACGCCCGCGTTTC
TTCCTTTTCCCCACCCCACCCCCCAAGTTCGGGTGAAGGCCCAGGGCTCGCAGCCAACGTCGGGGCGGCA
GGCCCTGCCATAGCCTCAGGTTACTCATATATACTTTAGATTGATTTAAAACTTCATTTTTAATTTAAAA
GGATCTAGGTGAAGATCCTTTTTGATAATCTCATGACCAAAATCCCTTAACGTGAGTTTTCGTTCCACTG
AGCGTCAGACCCCGTAGAAAAGATCAAAGGATCTTCTTGAGATCCTTTTTTTCTGCGCGTAATCTGCTGC
TTGCAAACAAAAAAACCACCGCTACCAGCGGTGGTTTGTTTGCCGGATCAAGAGCTACCAACTCTTTTTC
CGAAGGTAACTGGCTTCAGCAGAGCGCAGATACCAAATACTGTTCTTCTAGTGTAGCCGTAGTTAGGCCA
CCACTTCAAGAACTCTGTAGCACCGCCTACATACCTCGCTCTGCTAATCCTGTTACCAGTGGCTGCTGCC
AGTGGCGATAAGTCGTGTCTTACCGGGTTGGACTCAAGACGATAGTTACCGGATAAGGCGCAGCGGTCGG
GCTGAACGGGGGGTTCGTGCACACAGCCCAGCTTGGAGCGAACGACCTACACCGAACTGAGATACCTACA
GCGTGAGCTATGAGAAAGCGCCACGCTTCCCGAAGGGAGAAAGGCGGACAGGTATCCGGTAAGCGGCAGG
GTCGGAACAGGAGAGCGCACGAGGGAGCTTCCAGGGGGAAACGCCTGGTATCTTTATAGTCCTGTCGGGT
TTCGCCACCTCTGACTTGAGCGTCGATTTTTGTGATGCTCGTCAGGGGGGCGGAGCCTATGGAAAAACGC
CAGCAACGCGGCCTTTTTACGGTTCCTGGCCTTTTGCTGGCCTTTTGCTCACATGTTCTTTCCTGCGTTA
TCCCCTGATTCTGTGGATAACCGTATTACCGCCATGCAT
Features (pLannotate 1.2.2; 16 found; start..end, strand, type, name):
     61..364     +  enhancer       CMV enhancer: human cytomegalovirus immediate early enhancer
    365..568     +  promoter       CMV promoter: human cytomegalovirus (CMV) immediate early promoter
    591..634     +  misc_feature   MCS (fragment): multiple cloning site
    641..1891    +  CDS            LAMP1: LAMP1_HUMAN - Experimental evidence at protein level: Swiss-Prot protein existence level 1. (Microbial infection) Acts as a receptor for Lassa virus protein. From Homo sapiens (Human).
   1913..2617    +  CDS            mCherry: mCherry is a basic (constitutively fluorescent) red fluorescent protein published in 2004, derived from Discosoma sp.. It is reported to be a very rapidly-maturing monomer with low acid sensitivity.
   2666..2944    +  CDS            FRB (sequence partly withheld): FKBP-rapamycin binding domain of human FRAP
   2964..3047    +  CDS            large T antigen (fragment): large T antigen from SV40 (simian virus 40)
   3070..3191    +  polyA_signal   SV40 poly(A) signal: SV40 polyadenylation signal
   3225..3653    -  rep_origin     f1 ori (sequence partly withheld): f1 bacteriophage origin of replication; arrow indicates direction of (+) strand synthesis
   3680..3784    +  promoter       AmpR promoter: bla
   3786..4143    +  promoter       SV40 promoter: SV40 enhancer and early promoter
   4178..4972    +  CDS            NeoR/KanR: aminoglycoside phosphotransferase from Tn5; aph(3')-II (or nptII); confers resistance to neomycin, kanamycin, and G418 (Geneticin®)
   4993..5145    +  CDS            ble (fragment): BLE_KLEPN - Experimental evidence at protein level: Swiss-Prot protein existence level 1. Binding protein with a strong affinity to the bleomycin family of antibiotics. Binds to CL990; an antimitotic-antibiotic compound. From Klebsiella pneumoniae.
   5204..5251    +  polyA_signal   HSV TK poly(A) signal: herpes simplex virus thymidine kinase polyadenylation signal (Cole and Stacy, 1985)
   5342..5358    -  polyA_signal   bGH poly(A) signal (fragment): bovine growth hormone polyadenylation signal
   5580..6168    +  rep_origin     ori: high-copy-number ColE1/pMB1/pBR322/pUC origin of replication
