[The description below was written by a language model from this plasmid's Addgene catalogue record and pLannotate feature annotations shown in this document.]
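Description:
Lamp1-mCherry-FRB is a 6,282 bp mammalian expression plasmid built on the pMito backbone. It places human LAMP1 (lysosome-associated membrane glycoprotein 1) under the human cytomegalovirus immediate early enhancer and promoter. The LAMP1 coding sequence was cloned between EcoRI and BamHI sites and is fused at its C terminus to the monomeric red fluorescent protein mCherry, followed by FRB, the FKBP-rapamycin binding domain of human FRAP. An SV40 polyadenylation signal terminates the transcript. LAMP1 is a lysosomal membrane protein, so it acts as a targeting anchor, and according to the record the mCherry-FRB portion is displayed at the outer surface of the lysosome.

The plasmid replicates in bacteria from a high-copy ColE1/pUC-type origin and also carries an f1 phage origin. A single NeoR/KanR gene (Tn5 aminoglycoside phosphotransferase) is driven by tandem bacterial (bla) and SV40 early promoters and ends in an HSV TK polyadenylation signal. It gives kanamycin resistance in E. coli and G418 selection in mammalian cells. The automated annotation also flags short fragments of SV40 large T antigen, ble and a bGH poly(A) signal. These are partial matches, most likely backbone remnants rather than functional elements.

FRB heterodimerises with FKBP in the presence of rapamycin, so the construct can serve as the membrane anchor of a chemically induced dimerisation system, drawing an FKBP-tagged partner protein onto lysosomes while mCherry reports the anchor's location. The associated publication concerns recruiting clathrin to intracellular membranes to test whether this is sufficient for vesicle formation. The record does not describe the FKBP-tagged partner constructs.
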