Addgene plasmid #186576: Lamp1-mCherry-FRB
Purpose: Expression of mCherry-FRB at the outer surface of the lysosome using LAMP1
Depositing lab: Stephen Royle. Depositing organization: University of Warwick. Publication: Recruitment of clathrin to intracellular membranes is sufficient for vesicle formation. Kuey C, Sittewelle M, Larocque G, Hernandez-Gonzalez M, Royle SJ. Elife. 2022 Jul 19;11. pii: 78929. doi: 10.7554/eLife.78929. PubMed 35852853.
Backbone
  Vector backbone: pMito
  Total vector size (bp): 6282
  Vector type: Mammalian Expression
  Selectable markers: Neomycin (select with G418)
Growth in bacteria
  Bacterial resistance: Kanamycin, 50 μg/mL
  Growth temperature: 37°C
  Growth strain: DH5alpha
  Copy number: High Copy
Gene/Insert
  Gene/Insert name: LAMP1 (alt name: Lysosome-associated membrane glycoprotein 1)
  Species: H. sapiens (human)
  GenBank ID: NM_005561.4
  Entrez Gene: LAMP1 (a.k.a. CD107a, LAMPA, LGP120)
  Promoter: CMV
  Tag / fusion protein: mCherry-FRB (C terminal on insert)
  Cloning method: Restriction Enzyme; 5′ cloning site EcoRI (not destroyed); 3′ cloning site BamHI (not destroyed)
  Sequencing primers: 5′ pCMV
Resource information
  A portion of this plasmid was derived from a plasmid made by: Addgene # 34831
Terms and licenses: Academic/Nonprofit Terms; Industry Terms: Not Available to Industry
How to cite: Lamp1-mCherry-FRB was a gift from Stephen Royle (Addgene plasmid # 186576 ; http://n2t.net/addgene:186576 ; RRID:Addgene_186576)
